>Addgene plasmid #91580 | pPN161 | addgene full sequence | sequence record 179029 | Addgene NGS Result
GAGGGCCTATTTCCCATGATTCCTTCATATTTGCATATACGATACAAGGCTGTTAGAGAGATAATTGGAA
TTAATTTGACTGTAAACACAAAGATATTAGTACAAAATACGTGACGTAGAAAGTAATAATTTCTTGGGTA
GTTTGCAGTTTTAAAATTATGTTTTAAAATGGACTATCATATGCTTACCGTAACTTGAAAGTATTTCGAT
TTCTTGGCTTTATATATCTTGTGGAAAGGACGAAACACCGGCGCAGAGAAGCGGAGCGGCGTTTTAGAGC
TAGAAATAGCAAGTTAAAATAAGGCTAGTCCGTTATCAACTTGAAAAAGTGGCACCGAGTCGGTGCTTTT
TTAAGCTTGGCGTAATCATGGTCATAGCTGTTTCCTGTGTGAAATTGTTATCCGCTCACAATTCCACACA
ACATACGAGCCGGAAGCATAAAGTGTAAAGCCTGGGGTGCCTAATGAGTGAGCTAACTCACATTAATTGC
GTTGCGCTCACTGCCCGCTTTCCAGTCGGGAAACCTGTCGTGCCAGCTGCATTAATGAATCGGCCAACGC
GCGGGGAGAGGCGGTTTGCGTATTGGGCGCTCTTCCGCTTCCTCGCTCACTGACTCGCTGCGCTCGGTCG
TTCGGCTGCGGCGAGCGGTATCAGCTCACTCAAAGGCGGTAATACGGTTATCCACAGAATCAGGGGATAA
CGCAGGAAAGAACATGTGAGCAAAAGGCCAGCAAAAGGCCAGGAACCGTAAAAAGGCCGCGTTGCTGGCG
TTTTTCCATAGGCTCCGCCCCCCTGACGAGCATCACAAAAATCGACGCTCAAGTCAGAGGTGGCGAAACC
CGACAGGACTATAAAGATACCAGGCGTTTCCCCCTGGAAGCTCCCTCGTGCGCTCTCCTGTTCCGACCCT
GCCGCTTACCGGATACCTGTCCGCCTTTCTCCCTTCGGGAAGCGTGGCGCTTTCTCATAGCTCACGCTGT
AGGTATCTCAGTTCGGTGTAGGTCGTTCGCTCCAAGCTGGGCTGTGTGCACGAACCCCCCGTTCAGCCCG
ACCGCTGCGCCTTATCCGGTAACTATCGTCTTGAGTCCAACCCGGTAAGACACGACTTATCGCCACTGGC
AGCAGCCACTGGTAACAGGATTAGCAGAGCGAGGTATGTAGGCGGTGCTACAGAGTTCTTGAAGTGGTGG
CCTAACTACGGCTACACTAGAAGAACAGTATTTGGTATCTGCGCTCTGCTGAAGCCAGTTACCTTCGGAA
AAAGAGTTGGTAGCTCTTGATCCGGCAAACAAACCACCGCTGGTAGCGGTGGTTTTTTTGTTTGCAAGCA
GCAGATTACGCGCAGAAAAAAAGGATCTCAAGAAGATCCTTTGATCTTTTCTACGGGGTCTGACGCTCAG
TGGAACGAAAACTCACGTTAAGGGATTTTGGTCATGAGATTATCAAAAAGGATCTTCACCTAGATCCTTT
TAAATTAAAAATGAAGTTTTAAATCAATCTAAAGTATATATGAGTAAACTTGGTCTGACAGTTACCAATG
CTTAATCAGTGAGGCACCTATCTCAGCGATCTGTCTATTTCGTTCATCCATAGTTGCCTGACTCCCCGTC
GTGTAGATAACTACGATACGGGAGGGCTTACCATCTGGCCCCAGTGCTGCAATGATACCGCGAGACCCAC
GCTCACCGGCTCCAGATTTATCAGCAATAAACCAGCCAGCCGGAAGGGCCGAGCGCAGAAGTGGTCCTGC
AACTTTATCCGCCTCCATCCAGTCTATTAATTGTTGCCGGGAAGCTAGAGTAAGTAGTTCGCCAGTTAAT
AGTTTGCGCAACGTTGTTGCCATTGCTACAGGCATCGTGGTGTCACGCTCGTCGTTTGGTATGGCTTCAT
TCAGCTCCGGTTCCCAACGATCAAGGCGAGTTACATGATCCCCCATGTTGTGCAAAAAAGCGGTTAGCTC
CTTCGGTCCTCCGATCGTTGTCAGAAGTAAGTTGGCCGCAGTGTTATCACTCATGGTTATGGCAGCACTG
CATAATTCTCTTACTGTCATGCCATCCGTAAGATGCTTTTCTGTGACTGGTGAGTACTCAACCAAGTCAT
TCTGAGAATAGTGTATGCGGCGACCGAGTTGCTCTTGCCCGGCGTCAATACGGGATAATACCGCGCCACA
TAGCAGAACTTTAAAAGTGCTCATCATTGGAAAACGTTCTTCGGGGCGAAAACTCTCAAGGATCTTACCG
CTGTTGAGATCCAGTTCGATGTAACCCACTCGTGCACCCAACTGATCTTCAGCATCTTTTACTTTCACCA
GCGTTTCTGGGTGAGCAAAAACAGGAAGGCAAAATGCCGCAAAAAAGGGAATAAGGGCGACACGGAAATG
TTGAATACTCATACTCTTCCTTTTTCAATATTATTGAAGCATTTATCAGGGTTATTGTCTCATGAGCGGA
TACATATTTGAATGTATTTAGAAAAATAAACAAATAGGGGTTCCGCGCACATTTCCCCGAAAAGTGCCAC
CTGACGTCTAAGAAACCATTATTATCATGACATTAACCTATAAAAATAGGCGTATCACGAGGCCCTTTCG
TCTCGCGCGTTTCGGTGATGACGGTGAAAACCTCTGACACATGCAGCTCCCGGAGACGGTCACAGCTTGT
CTGTAAGCGGATGCCGGGAGCAGACAAGCCCGTCAGGGCGCGTCAGCGGGTGTTGGCGGGTGTCGGGGCT
GGCTTAACTATGCGGCATCAGAGCAGATTGTACTGAGAGTGCACCATATGCGGTGTGAAATACCGCACAG
ATGCGTAAGGAGAAAATACCGCATCAGGCGCCATTCGCCATTCAGGCTGCGCAACTGTTGGGAAGGGCGA
TCGGTGCGGGCCTCTTCGCTATTACGCCAGCTGGCGAAAGGGGGATGTGCTGCAAGGCGATTAAGTTGGG
TAACGCCAGGGTTTTCCCAGTCACGACGTTGTAAAACGACGGCCAGTGAATTCGAGCTCGGTACCCGGGG
ATCCGTTAATTAA
Features (pLannotate 1.2.2; 13 found; start..end, strand, type, name):
      1..241     +  promoter       U6 promoter: RNA polymerase III promoter for human U6 snRNA
    271..346     +  misc_RNA       gRNA scaffold: guide RNA scaffold for the Streptococcus pyogenes CRISPR/Cas9 system
    395..411     -  protein_bind   lac operator: The lac repressor binds to the lac operator to inhibit transcription in E. coli. This inhibition can be relieved by adding lactose or isopropyl-β-D-thiogalactopyranoside (IPTG). lac repressor encoded by lacI
    419..449     -  promoter       lac promoter: promoter for the E. coli lac operon
    464..485     -  protein_bind   CAP binding site: CAP binding activates transcription in the presence of cAMP. E. coli catabolite activator protein
    498..590     -  CDS            lacI (fragment): lac repressor; lacI; The lac repressor binds to the lac operator to inhibit transcription in E. coli. This inhibition can be relieved by adding lactose or isopropyl-β-D-thiogalactopyranoside (IPTG).
    773..1361    -  rep_origin     ori: high-copy-number ColE1/pMB1/pBR322/pUC origin of replication
   1532..2392    -  CDS            AmpR: β-lactamase; bla; confers resistance to ampicillin, carbenicillin, and related antibiotics
   2393..2497    -  promoter       AmpR promoter: bla
   2592..2627    +  CDS            rop (fragment): Rop protein, which maintains plasmids at low copy number; rop
   2729..2828    +  misc_feature   bom (fragment): basis of mobility region from pBR322
   2834..2991    -  CDS            lacZα (fragment): LacZα fragment of β-galactosidase; lacZ fragment
   2988..3014    +  misc_feature   MCS (fragment): pUC18/19 multiple cloning site
