[The description below was written by a language model from this plasmid's Addgene catalogue record and pLannotate feature annotations shown in this document.]
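Description:
pPN161 is a small (about 3.0 kb) CRISPR guide RNA expression plasmid built on a pUC19 backbone carrying a human U6 promoter. It is propagated in E. coli as a high-copy plasmid through the ColE1/pUC-type origin of replication and is selected with ampicillin via the β-lactamase (AmpR) gene and its native promoter. The remaining annotated elements are leftovers of the pUC19 parent and have no role in guide expression. They include the lac promoter, operator and CAP binding site, fragments of lacZα, lacI, rop and bom, and a partial multiple cloning site. No mammalian selection marker, reporter or Cas9 coding sequence is annotated, so the nuclease has to be supplied from a separate source.

The payload is a single guide RNA cassette. The RNA polymerase III U6 promoter drives a roughly 20-nucleotide spacer directed against human CACNB2, which encodes the voltage-gated calcium channel β2 auxiliary subunit. The spacer is fused directly to the Streptococcus pyogenes Cas9 gRNA scaffold. It occupies the short gap between the promoter and the scaffold in the feature table and was inserted through paired BbsI sites that were destroyed during cloning, the usual Golden Gate-style approach for annealed guide oligonucleotides. When the plasmid is delivered to human cells together with SpCas9, the transcribed sgRNA directs the nuclease to the CACNB2 locus. The associated publication describes a scaled framework for CRISPR editing of human pluripotent stem cells to study psychiatric disease, so pPN161 appears to belong to a set of guide plasmids targeting disease-relevant genes in those cells.
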