Addgene plasmid #91580: pPN161
Purpose: Express sgRNA targeting human CACNB2
Depositing lab: Lindy Barrett. Depositing organization: Broad Institute. Publication: A Scaled Framework for CRISPR Editing of Human Pluripotent Stem Cells to Study Psychiatric Disease. Hazelbaker DZ, Beccard A, Bara AM, Dabkowski N, Messana A, Mazzucato P, Lam D, Manning D, Eggan K, Barrett LE. Stem Cell Reports. 2017 Oct 10;9(4):1315-1327. doi: 10.1016/j.stemcr.2017.09.006. PubMed 29020615.
Backbone
  Vector backbone: pUC19-U6 promoter
  Vector type: CRISPR
Growth in bacteria
  Bacterial resistance: Ampicillin, 100 μg/mL
  Growth temperature: 37°C
  Growth strain: DH5alpha
  Copy number: High Copy
Gene/Insert
  Gene/Insert name: CACNB2 (alt name: NM_201570.2)
  gRNA/shRNA sequence: GCGCAGAGAAGCGGAGCGGC
  Species: H. sapiens (human)
  Insert size (bp): 21
  Entrez Gene: CACNB2 (a.k.a. CACNLB2, CAVB2, MYSB)
  Promoter: U6
  Cloning method: Restriction Enzyme; 5′ cloning site BbsI (destroyed during cloning); 3′ cloning site BbsI (destroyed during cloning)
  Sequencing primers: 5′ M13F (-21)
Terms and licenses: Academic/Nonprofit Terms; Industry Terms: Not Available to Industry
How to cite: pPN161 was a gift from Lindy Barrett (Addgene plasmid # 91580 ; http://n2t.net/addgene:91580 ; RRID:Addgene_91580)
